>Addgene plasmid #163367 | HA-Clover-HIF-1alpha S786A | addgene full sequence | sequence record 322279 | Addgene NGS Result
TCGACGGATCGGGAGATCTCCCGATCCCCTATGGTGCACTCTCAGTACAATCTGCTCTGATGCCGCATAG
TTAAGCCAGTATCTGCTCCCTGCTTGTGTGTTGGAGGTCGCTGAGTAGTGCGCGAGCAAAATTTAAGCTA
CAACAAGGCAAGGCTTGACCGACAATTGCATGAAGAATCTGCTTAGGGTTAGGCGTTTTGCGCTGCTTCG
CGATGTACGGGCCAGATATACGCGTTGACATTGATTATTGACTAGTTATTAATAGTAATCAATTACGGGG
TCATTAGTTCATAGCCCATATATGGAGTTCCGCGTTACATAACTTACGGTAAATGGCCCGCCTGGCTGAC
CGCCCAACGACCCCCGCCCATTGACGTCAATAATGACGTATGTTCCCATAGTAACGCCAATAGGGACTTT
CCATTGACGTCAATGGGTGGAGTATTTACGGTAAACTGCCCACTTGGCAGTACATCAAGTGTATCATATG
CCAAGTACGCCCCCTATTGACGTCAATGACGGTAAATGGCCCGCCTGGCATTATGCCCAGTACATGACCT
TATGGGACTTTCCTACTTGGCAGTACATCTACGTATTAGTCATCGCTATTACCATGGTGATGCGGTTTTG
GCAGTACATCAATGGGCGTGGATAGCGGTTTGACTCACGGGGATTTCCAAGTCTCCACCCCATTGACGTC
AATGGGAGTTTGTTTTGGCACCAAAATCAACGGGACTTTCCAAAATGTCGTAACAACTCCGCCCCATTGA
CGCAAATGGGCGGTAGGCGTGTACGGTGGGAGGTCTATATAAGCAGAGCTCTCTGGCTAACTAGAGAACC
CACTGCTTACTGGCTTATCGAAATTAATACGACTCACTATAGGGAGACCCAAGCTTACCATGGCCTACCC
CTACGACGTGCCCGACTACGCCTCCCTCGGATCCATGGTGAGCAAGGGCGAGGAGCTGTTCACCGGGGTG
GTGCCCATCCTGGTCGAGCTGGACGGCGACGTAAACGGCCACAAGTTCAGCGTCCGCGGCGAGGGCGAGG
GCGATGCCACCAACGGCAAGCTGACCCTGAAGTTCATCTGCACCACCGGCAAGCTGCCCGTGCCCTGGCC
CACCCTCGTGACCACCTTCGGCTACGGCGTGGCCTGCTTCAGCCGCTACCCCGACCACATGAAGCAGCAC
GACTTCTTCAAGTCCGCCATGCCCGAAGGCTACGTCCAGGAGCGCACCATCTCTTTCAAGGACGACGGTA
CCTACAAGACCCGCGCCGAGGTGAAGTTCGAGGGCGACACCCTGGTGAACCGCATCGAGCTGAAGGGCAT
CGACTTCAAGGAGGACGGCAACATCCTGGGGCACAAGCTGGAGTACAACTTCAACAGCCACAACGTCTAT
ATCACGGCCGACAAGCAGAAGAACGGCATCAAGGCTAACTTCAAGATCCGCCACAACGTTGAGGACGGCA
GCGTGCAGCTCGCCGACCACTACCAGCAGAACACCCCCATCGGCGACGGCCCCGTGCTGCTGCCCGACAA
CCACTACCTGAGCCATCAGTCCGCCCTGAGCAAAGACCCCAACGAGAAGCGCGATCACATGGTCCTGCTG
GAGTTCGTGACCGCCGCCGGGATTACACATGGCATGGACGAGCTGTACAAGGGATCCGCCACCATGGAGG
GCGCCGGCGGCGCGAACGACAAGAAAAAGATAAGTTCTGAACGTCGAAAAGAAAAGTCTCGAGATGCAGC
CAGATCTCGGCGAAGTAAAGAATCTGAAGTTTTTTATGAGCTTGCTCATCAGTTGCCACTTCCACATAAT
GTGAGTTCGCATCTTGATAAGGCCTCTGTGATGAGGCTTACCATCAGCTATTTGCGTGTGAGGAAACTTC
TGGATGCTGGTGATTTGGATATTGAAGATGACATGAAAGCACAGATGAATTGCTTTTATTTGAAAGCCTT
GGATGGTTTTGTTATGGTTCTCACAGATGATGGTGACATGATTTACATTTCTGATAATGTGAACAAATAC
ATGGGATTAACTCAGTTTGAACTAACTGGACACAGTGTGTTTGATTTTACTCATCCATGTGACCATGAGG
AAATGAGAGAAATGCTTACACACAGAAATGGCCTTGTGAAAAAGGGTAAAGAACAAAACACACAGCGAAG
CTTTTTTCTCAGAATGAAGTGTACCCTAACTAGCCGAGGAAGAACTATGAACATAAAGTCTGCAACATGG
AAGGTATTGCACTGCACAGGCCACATTCACGTATATGATACCAACAGTAACCAACCTCAGTGTGGGTATA
AGAAACCACCTATGACCTGCTTGGTGCTGATTTGTGAACCCATTCCTCACCCATCAAATATTGAAATTCC
TTTAGATAGCAAGACTTTCCTCAGTCGACACAGCCTGGATATGAAATTTTCTTATTGTGATGAAAGAATT
ACCGAATTGATGGGATATGAGCCAGAAGAACTTTTAGGCCGCTCAATTTATGAATATTATCATGCTTTGG
ACTCTGATCATCTGACCAAAACTCATCATGATATGTTTACTAAAGGACAAGTCACCACAGGACAGTACAG
GATGCTTGCCAAAAGAGGTGGATATGTCTGGGTTGAAACTCAAGCAACTGTCATATATAACACCAAGAAT
TCTCAACCACAGTGCATTGTATGTGTGAATTACGTTGTGAGTGGTATTATTCAGCACGACTTGATTTTCT
CCCTTCAACAAACAGAATGTGTCCTTAAACCGGTTGAATCTTCAGATATGAAAATGACTCAGCTATTCAC
CAAAGTTGAATCAGAAGATACAAGTAGCCTCTTTGACAAACTTAAGAAGGAACCTGATGCTTTAACTTTG
CTGGCCCCAGCCGCTGGAGACACAATCATATCTTTAGATTTTGGCAGCAACGACACAGAAACTGATGACC
AGCAACTTGAGGAAGTACCATTATATAATGATGTAATGCTCCCCTCACCCAACGAAAAATTACAGAATAT
AAATTTGGCAATGTCTCCATTACCCACCGCTGAAACGCCAAAGCCACTTCGAAGTAGTGCTGACCCTGCA
CTCAATCAAGAAGTTGCATTAAAATTAGAACCAAATCCAGAGTCACTGGAACTTTCTTTTACCATGCCCC
AGATTCAGGATCAGACACCTAGTCCTTCCGATGGAAGCACTAGACAAAGTTCACCTGAGCCTAATAGTCC
CAGTGAATATTGTTTTTATGTGGATAGTGATATGGTCAATGAATTCAAGTTGGAATTGGTAGAAAAACTT
TTTGCTGAAGACACAGAAGCAAAGAACCCATTTTCTACTCAGGACACAGATTTAGACTTGGAGATGTTAG
CTCCCTATATCCCAATGGATGATGACTTCCAGTTACGTTCCTTCGATCAGTTGTCACCATTAGAAAGCAG
TTCCGCAAGCCCTGAAAGCGCAAGTCCTCAAAGCACAGTTACAGTATTCCAGCAGACTCAAATACAAGAA
CCTACTGCTAATGCCACCACTACCACTGCCACCACTGATGAATTAAAAACAGTGACAAAAGACCGTATGG
AAGACATTAAAATATTGATTGCATCTCCATCTCCTACCCACATACATAAAGAAACTACTAGTGCCACATC
ATCACCATATAGAGATACTCAAAGTCGGACAGCCTCACCAAACAGAGCAGGAAAAGGAGTCATAGAACAG
ACAGAAAAATCTCATCCAAGAAGCCCTAACGTGTTATCTGTCGCTTTGAGTCAAAGAACTACAGTTCCTG
AGGAAGAACTAAATCCAAAGATACTAGCTTTGCAGAATGCTCAGAGAAAGCGAAAAATGGAACATGATGG
TTCACTTTTTCAAGCAGTAGGAATTGGAACATTATTACAGCAGCCAGACGATCATGCAGCTACTACATCA
CTTTCTTGGAAACGTGTAAAAGGATGCAAATCTAGTGAACAGAATGGAATGGAGCAAAAGACAATTATTT
TAATACCCTCTGATTTAGCATGTAGACTGCTGGGGCAAGCAATGGATGAAAGTGGATTACCACAGCTGAC
CAGTTATGATTGTGAAGTTAATGCTCCTATACAAGGCAGCAGAAACCTACTGCAGGGTGAAGAATTACTC
AGAGCTTTGGATCAAGTTAACTGACAATTCTGCAGATATCCATCACACTGGCGGCCGCTCGAGCATGCAT
CTAGAGGGCCCTATTCTATAGTGTCACCTAAATGCTAGAGCTCGCTGATCAGCCTCGACTGTGCCTTCTA
GTTGCCAGCCATCTGTTGTTTGCCCCTCCCCCGTGCCTTCCTTGACCCTGGAAGGTGCCACTCCCACTGT
CCTTTCCTAATAAAATGAGGAAATTGCATCGCATTGTCTGAGTAGGTGTCATTCTATTCTGGGGGGTGGG
GTGGGGCAGGACAGCAAGGGGGAGGATTGGGAAGACAATAGCAGGCATGCTGGGGATGCGGTGGGCTCTA
TGGCTTCTGAGGCGGAAAGAACCAGCTGGGGCTCTAGGGGGTATCCCC
[124 nt withheld, positions 4529-4652]
C
[91 nt withheld, positions 4654-4744]
A
[49 nt withheld, positions 4746-4794]
CCTTTGACGTTGGAGTCCACGTTCTTT
[37 nt withheld, positions 4822-4858]
ACCCTATCTCGGTCTATTCTTTTGATTTATAAGGGATTTTGCCGATTTCGGCCTATTGGTTAAAAAATGA
GCTGATTTAACAAAAATTTAACGCGAATTAATTCTGTGGAATGTGTGTCAGTTAGGGTGTGGAAAGTCCC
CAGGCTCCCCAGCAGGCAGAAGTATGCAAAGCATGCATCTCAATTAGTCAGCAACCAGGTGTGGAAAGTC
CCCAGGCTCCCCAGCAGGCAGAAGTATGCAAAGCATGCATCTCAATTAGTCAGCAACCATAGTCCCGCCC
CTAACTCCGCCCATCCCGCCCCTAACTCCGCCCAGTTCCGCCCATTCTCCGCCCCATGGCTGACTAATTT
TTTTTATTTATGCAGAGGCCGAGGCCGCCTCTGCCTCTGAGCTATTCCAGAAGTAGTGAGGAGGCTTTTT
TGGAGGCCTAGGCTTTTGCAAAAAGCTCCCGGGAGCTTGTATATCCATTTTCGGATCTGATCAAGAGACA
GGATGAGGATCGTTTCGCATGATTGAACAAGATGGATTGCACGCAGGTTCTCCGGCCGCTTGGGTGGAGA
GGCTATTCGGCTATGACTGGGCACAACAGACAATCGGCTGCTCTGATGCCGCCGTGTTCCGGCTGTCAGC
GCAGGGGCGCCCGGTTCTTTTTGTCAAGACCGACCTGTCCGGTGCCCTGAATGAACTGCAGGACGAGGCA
GCGCGGCTATCGTGGCTGGCCACGACGGGCGTTCCTTGCGCAGCTGTGCTCGACGTTGTCACTGAAGCGG
GAAGGGACTGGCTGCTATTGGGCGAAGTGCCGGGGCAGGATCTCCTGTCATCTCACCTTGCTCCTGCCGA
GAAAGTATCCATCATGGCTGATGCAATGCGGCGGCTGCATACGCTTGATCCGGCTACCTGCCCATTCGAC
CACCAAGCGAAACATCGCATCGAGCGAGCACGTACTCGGATGGAAGCCGGTCTTGTCGATCAGGATGATC
TGGACGAAGAGCATCAGGGGCTCGCGCCAGCCGAACTGTTCGCCAGGCTCAAGGCGCGCATGCCCGACGG
CGAGGATCTCGTCGTGACCCATGGCGATGCCTGCTTGCCGAATATCATGGTGGAAAATGGCCGCTTTTCT
GGATTCATCGACTGTGGCCGGCTGGGTGTGGCGGACCGCTATCAGGACATAGCGTTGGCTACCCGTGATA
TTGCTGAAGAGCTTGGCGGCGAATGGGCTGACCGCTTCCTCGTGCTTTACGGTATCGCCGCTCCCGATTC
GCAGCGCATCGCCTTCTATCGCCTTCTTGACGAGTTCTTCTGAGCGGGACTCTGGGGTTCGAAATGACCG
ACCAAGCGACGCCCAACCTGCCATCACGAGATTTCGATTCCACCGCCGCCTTCTATGAAAGGTTGGGCTT
CGGAATCGTTTTCCGGGACGCCGGCTGGATGATCCTCCAGCGCGGGGATCTCATGCTGGAGTTCTTCGCC
CACCCCAACTTGTTTATTGCAGCTTATAATGGTTACAAATAAAGCAATAGCATCACAAATTTCACAAATA
AAGCATTTTTTTCACTGCATTCTAGTTGTGGTTTGTCCAAACTCATCAATGTATCTTATCATGTCTGTAT
ACCGTCGACCTCTAGCTAGAGCTTGGCGTAATCATGGTCATAGCTGTTTCCTGTGTGAAATTGTTATCCG
CTCACAATTCCACACAACATACGAGCCGGAAGCATAAAGTGTAAAGCCTGGGGTGCCTAATGAGTGAGCT
AACTCACATTAATTGCGTTGCGCTCACTGCCCGCTTTCCAGTCGGGAAACCTGTCGTGCCAGCTGCATTA
ATGAATCGGCCAACGCGCGGGGAGAGGCGGTTTGCGTATTGGGCGCTCTTCCGCTTCCTCGCTCACTGAC
TCGCTGCGCTCGGTCGTTCGGCTGCGGCGAGCGGTATCAGCTCACTCAAAGGCGGTAATACGGTTATCCA
CAGAATCAGGGGATAACGCAGGAAAGAACATGTGAGCAAAAGGCCAGCAAAAGGCCAGGAACCGTAAAAA
GGCCGCGTTGCTGGCGTTTTTCCATAGGCTCCGCCCCCCTGACGAGCATCACAAAAATCGACGCTCAAGT
CAGAGGTGGCGAAACCCGACAGGACTATAAAGATACCAGGCGTTTCCCCCTGGAAGCTCCCTCGTGCGCT
CTCCTGTTCCGACCCTGCCGCTTACCGGATACCTGTCCGCCTTTCTCCCTTCGGGAAGCGTGGCGCTTTC
TCATAGCTCACGCTGTAGGTATCTCAGTTCGGTGTAGGTCGTTCGCTCCAAGCTGGGCTGTGTGCACGAA
CCCCCCGTTCAGCCCGACCGCTGCGCCTTATCCGGTAACTATCGTCTTGAGTCCAACCCGGTAAGACACG
ACTTATCGCCACTGGCAGCAGCCACTGGTAACAGGATTAGCAGAGCGAGGTATGTAGGCGGTGCTACAGA
GTTCTTGAAGTGGTGGCCTAACTACGGCTACACTAGAAGAACAGTATTTGGTATCTGCGCTCTGCTGAAG
CCAGTTACCTTCGGAAAAAGAGTTGGTAGCTCTTGATCCGGCAAACAAACCACCGCTGGTAGCGGTGGTT
TTTTTGTTTGCAAGCAGCAGATTACGCGCAGAAAAAAAGGATCTCAAGAAGATCCTTTGATCTTTTCTAC
GGGGTCTGACGCTCAGTGGAACGAAAACTCACGTTAAGGGATTTTGGTCATGAGATTATCAAAAAGGATC
TTCACCTAGATCCTTTTAAATTAAAAATGAAGTTTTAAATCAATCTAAAGTATATATGAGTAAACTTGGT
CTGACAGTTACCAATGCTTAATCAGTGAGGCACCTATCTCAGCGATCTGTCTATTTCGTTCATCCATAGT
TGCCTGACTCCCCGTCGTGTAGATAACTACGATACGGGAGGGCTTACCATCTGGCCCCAGTGCTGCAATG
ATACCGCGAGACCCACGCTCACCGGCTCCAGATTTATCAGCAATAAACCAGCCAGCCGGAAGGGCCGAGC
GCAGAAGTGGTCCTGCAACTTTATCCGCCTCCATCCAGTCTATTAATTGTTGCCGGGAAGCTAGAGTAAG
TAGTTCGCCAGTTAATAGTTTGCGCAACGTTGTTGCCATTGCTACAGGCATCGTGGTGTCACGCTCGTCG
TTTGGTATGGCTTCATTCAGCTCCGGTTCCCAACGATCAAGGCGAGTTACATGATCCCCCATGTTGTGCA
AAAAAGCGGTTAGCTCCTTCGGTCCTCCGATCGTTGTCAGAAGTAAGTTGGCCGCAGTGTTATCACTCAT
GGTTATGGCAGCACTGCATAATTCTCTTACTGTCATGCCATCCGTAAGATGCTTTTCTGTGACTGGTGAG
TACTCAACCAAGTCATTCTGAGAATAGTGTATGCGGCGACCGAGTTGCTCTTGCCCGGCGTCAATACGGG
ATAATACCGCGCCACATAGCAGAACTTTAAAAGTGCTCATCATTGGAAAACGTTCTTCGGGGCGAAAACT
CTCAAGGATCTTACCGCTGTTGAGATCCAGTTCGATGTAACCCACTCGTGCACCCAACTGATCTTCAGCA
TCTTTTACTTTCACCAGCGTTTCTGGGTGAGCAAAAACAGGAAGGCAAAATGCCGCAAAAAAGGGAATAA
GGGCGACACGGAAATGTTGAATACTCATACTCTTCCTTTTTCAATATTATTGAAGCATTTATCAGGGTTA
TTGTCTCATGAGCGGATACATATTTGAATGTATTTAGAAAAATAAACAAATAGGGGTTCCGCGCACATTT
CCCCGAAAAGTGCCACCTGACG
Features (pLannotate 1.2.2; 22 found; start..end, strand, type, name):
     30..82      -  misc_feature   bom (fragment): basis of mobility region from pBR322
    237..616     +  enhancer       CMV enhancer: human cytomegalovirus immediate early enhancer
    617..820     +  promoter       CMV promoter: human cytomegalovirus (CMV) immediate early promoter
    816..849     +  LTR            5' LTR (truncated) (fragment): truncated 5' long terminal repeat (LTR) from HIV-1
    865..883     +  promoter       T7 promoter: promoter for bacteriophage T7 RNA polymerase
    945..1661    +  CDS            Clover: Clover is a basic (constitutively fluorescent) green/yellow fluorescent protein published in 2012, derived from Aequorea victoria. It is reported to be a rapidly-maturing weak dimer with high acid sensitivity.
   1674..4151    +  CDS            HIF1A: HIF1A_HUMAN - Also known as BHLHE78, MOP1 From Homo sapiens (Human).
   4215..4233    -  promoter       SP6 promoter: promoter for bacteriophage SP6 RNA polymerase
   4259..4483    +  polyA_signal   bGH poly(A) signal: bovine growth hormone polyadenylation signal
   4487..4508    +  promoter       SV40 promoter (fragment): SV40 enhancer and early promoter
   4529..4957    +  rep_origin     f1 ori (sequence partly withheld): f1 bacteriophage origin of replication; arrow indicates direction of (+) strand synthesis
   4971..5300    +  promoter       SV40 promoter: SV40 enhancer and early promoter
   5367..6158    +  CDS            neo: KKA2_KLEPN - Also known as kan, nptII. Experimental evidence at protein level: Swiss-Prot protein existence level 1. Resistance to kanamycin, neomycin, paromomycin, ribostamycin, butirosin and gentamicin B. From Klebsiella pneumoniae.
   6182..6340    +  CDS            ble (fragment): BLE_KLEPN - Experimental evidence at protein level: Swiss-Prot protein existence level 1. Binding protein with a strong affinity to the bleomycin family of antibiotics. Binds to CL990; an antimitotic-antibiotic compound. From Klebsiella pneumoniae.
   6335..6456    +  polyA_signal   SV40 poly(A) signal: SV40 polyadenylation signal
   6529..6545    -  protein_bind   lac operator: The lac repressor binds to the lac operator to inhibit transcription in E. coli. This inhibition can be relieved by adding lactose or isopropyl-β-D-thiogalactopyranoside (IPTG). lac repressor encoded by lacI
   6553..6583    -  promoter       lac promoter: promoter for the E. coli lac operon
   6598..6619    -  protein_bind   CAP binding site: CAP binding activates transcription in the presence of cAMP. E. coli catabolite activator protein
   6632..6724    -  CDS            lacI (fragment): lac repressor; lacI; The lac repressor binds to the lac operator to inhibit transcription in E. coli. This inhibition can be relieved by adding lactose or isopropyl-β-D-thiogalactopyranoside (IPTG).
   6907..7495    -  rep_origin     ori: high-copy-number ColE1/pMB1/pBR322/pUC origin of replication
   7666..8526    -  CDS            AmpR: β-lactamase; bla; confers resistance to ampicillin, carbenicillin, and related antibiotics
   8527..8631    -  promoter       AmpR promoter: bla
