[The description below was written by a language model from this plasmid's Addgene catalogue record and pLannotate feature annotations shown in this document.]
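Description:
HA-Clover-HIF-1alpha S786A is a mammalian expression plasmid of about 8.7 kb. It was made by site-directed mutagenesis of the corresponding wild-type HA-Clover-HIF-1alpha construct, whose HIF1A sequence came from an earlier pcDNA3-based HA-HIF1alpha plasmid. It propagates in E. coli from a high-copy ColE1/pUC-type origin under ampicillin selection (AmpR with its own bla promoter). It also carries an f1 origin, which permits single-stranded DNA production. For stable selection in mammalian cells, an SV40 enhancer/early promoter drives a neomycin phosphotransferase gene, followed by an SV40 polyadenylation signal, and this cassette confers G418 resistance.

The expression cassette uses the human CMV immediate-early enhancer and promoter to transcribe a fusion reading frame terminated by the bovine growth hormone poly(A) signal. The green/yellow fluorescent protein Clover lies directly upstream of human HIF1A, so the fluorescent tag sits at the N terminus of HIF-1alpha. The catalogue entry also lists an N-terminal HA epitope, but this was not picked up as a separate feature in the automated annotation. The HIF-1alpha coding sequence (about 2.5 kb) sits between BsrGI and NotI sites and carries a serine-to-alanine substitution at residue 786, which removes the hydroxyl side chain at that position and so prevents any phosphorylation there. T7 and SP6 promoters flank the insert. Short annotated fragments such as the HIV-1 LTR, ble, lacI and bom hits appear to be backbone remnants rather than functional elements.

The plasmid is meant for expressing the tagged S786A mutant in mammalian cells. Clover allows live imaging of the protein's localisation and levels, and HA allows immunodetection, presumably for comparison with the wild-type fusion. The record does not state the specific functional question addressed by the mutation.
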