Addgene plasmid #163367: HA-Clover-HIF-1alpha S786A
Purpose: Express HA- and Clover-tagged HIF-1alpha (with a site-directed mutation Ser786Ala) plasmid
Depositing lab: Violaine Sée. Depositing organization: University of Liverpool.
Backbone
  Vector backbone: HA-Clover-HIF-1_ Wildtype
  Backbone manufacturer: Leonard Daly
  Backbone size w/o insert (bp): 6179
  Vector type: Mammalian Expression
  Selectable markers: Neomycin (select with G418)
Growth in bacteria
  Bacterial resistance: Ampicillin, 100 μg/mL
  Growth temperature: 37°C
  Growth strain: DH5alpha
  Copy number: High Copy
Gene/Insert
  Gene/Insert name: Hypoxia Inducible Factor 1 alpha S786A (alt name: HIF-1a)
  Species: H. sapiens (human)
  Insert size (bp): 2481
  Mutation: S786A
  Entrez Gene: HIF1A (a.k.a. HIF-1-alpha, HIF-1A, HIF-1alpha, HIF1, HIF1-ALPHA, MOP1, PASD8, bHLHe78)
  Promoter: CMV Promoter
  Tag / fusion protein: HA- and Clover-tagged (N terminal on backbone)
  Cloning method: Restriction Enzyme; 5′ cloning site BsrGI (not destroyed); 3′ cloning site NotI (not destroyed)
  Sequencing primers: 5′ GCAGAACACCCCCATCGG; 3′ GAACAGAATGGAATGGAGC
Resource information
  A portion of this plasmid was derived from a plasmid made by: HIF1A Gene from HA-HIF1alpha-pcDNA3 from William Kaelin (Addgene plasmid # 18949)
Terms and licenses: Academic/Nonprofit Terms; Industry Terms: Not Available to Industry
Depositor comments: Site-directed Mutagenesis
How to cite: HA-Clover-HIF-1alpha S786A was a gift from Violaine Sée (Addgene plasmid # 163367 ; http://n2t.net/addgene:163367 ; RRID:Addgene_163367)
